Addgene plasmid #152745: pGBW-m4133631
Purpose: Mammalian expression plasmid for SARS-CoV-2 ORF8 protein
Depositing lab: Ginkgo Bioworks & Benjie Chen. Depositing organization: Ginkgo Bioworks.
Backbone
  Vector backbone: pTwist_CMV_Puro_6
  Backbone size w/o insert (bp): 6080
  Vector type: Mammalian Expression
  Selectable markers: Puromycin
Growth in bacteria
  Bacterial resistance: Ampicillin, 100 μg/mL
  Growth temperature: 37°C
  Growth strain: DH5alpha
  Copy number: High Copy
Gene/Insert
  Gene/Insert name: SARS-CoV-2 ORF8 protein
  Species: Severe acute respiratory syndrome coronavirus 2
  Insert size (bp): 359
  Mutation: wt
  Entrez Gene: ORF8 (a.k.a. GU280_gp09)
  Promoter: CMV
  Tag / fusion protein: Cleavable TEV;CBP (C terminal on backbone)
  Cloning method: Unknown
Resource information
  A portion of this plasmid was derived from a plasmid made by: GinkgoBioworks
Depositor comments: NCBI reference sequence: YP_009724396.1
How to cite: pGBW-m4133631 was a gift from Ginkgo Bioworks & Benjie Chen (Addgene plasmid # 152745 ; http://n2t.net/addgene:152745 ; RRID:Addgene_152745)
