[The description below was written by a language model from this plasmid's Addgene catalogue record and pLannotate feature annotations shown in this document.]
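Description:
pGBW-m4133631 is a mammalian expression plasmid carrying the wild-type SARS-CoV-2 ORF8 coding sequence in the pTwist_CMV_Puro_6 backbone. It is maintained in E. coli as a high-copy plasmid through a ColE1/pUC-type origin and selected with ampicillin via a full-length β-lactamase gene. For selection in mammalian cells, a separate cassette places the puromycin N-acetyltransferase gene under the human ubiquitin C promoter, followed by a synthetic polyadenylation signal.

The ORF8 open reading frame is annotated at the start of the circular sequence record, immediately downstream of the CMV enhancer and CMV promoter elements that lie at the end of the record, so transcription reads across the numbering origin into the insert. The catalogue entry describes a backbone-encoded C-terminal tag consisting of a TEV protease cleavage site followed by a calmodulin-binding peptide. The feature table detects only a fragment of the CBP just after ORF8 and does not annotate the TEV site separately. CBP binds calmodulin in a calcium-dependent manner, and TEV cleavage would allow removal of the tag afterwards. An SV40 poly(A) signal sits downstream of the tagged ORF, although it is annotated on the opposite strand. The expression region is flanked by bacterial transcription terminators (T7 and rrnG) and short β-globin insulator elements, which help isolate the cassettes from neighbouring transcription.

ORF8 is an accessory protein implicated in modulating host immune responses, including IL-17 receptor signalling. The record supports use of this construct for transient or puromycin-selected expression of tagged ORF8 in mammalian cells. The tag design suggests affinity purification or interaction studies, but no specific application is stated.
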