Features (pLannotate 1.2.2; 20 found; start..end, strand, type, name):
      5..367     +  CDS            NS8_SARS2: Experimental evidence at protein level: Swiss-Prot protein existence level 1. Plays a role in modulating host immune response (PubMed:31986261). Binds to IL17RA receptor, leading to IL17 pathway activation and an increased secretion of pro-inflammatory factors. Contributes to cytokine storm during COVID-19 infection. From Severe acute respiratory syndrome coronavirus 2 (2019-nCoV) (SARS-CoV-2).
    395..411     +  CDS            CBP (fragment): calmodulin-binding peptide derived from skeletal muscle myosin light chain kinase; binds calmodulin with nanomolar affinity in the presence of calcium
    519..640     -  polyA_signal   SV40 poly(A) signal: SV40 polyadenylation signal
    663..732     -  CDS            large T antigen (fragment): large T antigen from SV40 (simian virus 40)
    755..801     +  terminator     T7 terminator: transcription terminator for bacteriophage T7 RNA polymerase
    831..967     +  terminator     rrnG terminator: transcription terminator from the E. coli ribosomal RNA rrnG operon (Albrechtsen et al., 1991)
   1012..1083    +  misc_feature   3' β-globin insulator: insulator downstream of the human β-globin locus (Farrell et al., 2002)
   1309..1897    -  rep_origin     ori: high-copy-number ColE1/pMB1/pBR322/pUC origin of replication
   2069..2133    -  CDS            bla(M) (fragment): β-lactamase lacking the signal sequence; bla(M); allows cytosolic expression of β-lactamase
   2397..3606    +  promoter       UbC promoter: human ubiquitin C promoter
   3610..4207    +  CDS            PuroR (fragment): puromycin N-acetyltransferase; pac from Streptomyces; confers resistance to puromycin
   4236..4284    +  polyA_signal   poly(A) signal: synthetic polyadenylation signal
   4550..5410    +  CDS            AmpR: β-lactamase; bla; confers resistance to ampicillin, carbenicillin, and related antibiotics
   5423..5559    +  terminator     rrnG terminator: transcription terminator from the E. coli ribosomal RNA rrnG operon (Albrechtsen et al., 1991)
   5704..5775    +  misc_feature   5' β-globin insulator: insulator upstream of the human β-globin locus (Farrell et al., 2002)
   5780..5826    -  terminator     T7 terminator: transcription terminator for bacteriophage T7 RNA polymerase
   5844..5892    -  polyA_signal   poly(A) signal: synthetic polyadenylation signal
   5973..6276    +  enhancer       CMV enhancer: human cytomegalovirus immediate early enhancer
   6349..6366    -  promoter       CMV promoter (fragment): human cytomegalovirus (CMV) immediate early promoter
   6429..6480    +  promoter       CMVd2 promoter: truncated human cytomegalovirus (CMV) immediate early promoter that yields moderately reduced expression relative to the full-length promoter
>Addgene plasmid #152745 | pGBW-m4133631 | depositor full sequence | sequence record 295757 | Full Sequence
CACCATGAAATTCTTAGTGTTTCTTGGGATCATTACAACGGTCGCAGCTTTTCATCAGGAATGCAGCCTA
CAATCGTGTACCCAGCACCAGCCGTACGTTGTGGACGATCCTTGCCCCATCCACTTCTATTCTAAGTGGT
ACATACGGGTAGGCGCGAGGAAGAGTGCACCACTCATTGAGTTGTGTGTGGACGAGGCCGGTTCAAAATC
CCCAATCCAGTATATAGATATTGGAAATTACACTGTCTCCTGTCTGCCCTTCACCATCAACTGCCAAGAA
CCTAAGCTGGGAAGCCTCGTTGTGAGATGCTCTTTTTATGAGGATTTTCTTGAATACCACGACGTCCGTG
TGGTTCTGGACTTCATTGAAAACCTTTACTTTCAGTCGAAGAGGCGATGGAAAAAGAATTTTATCGCGGT
GAGTGCAGCCAACAGATTCAAAAAGATATCCTCGTCTGGTGCCCTCTAAGCTAGCTTGACTGACTGAGAT
ACAGCGTACCTTCAGCTCACAGACATGATAAGATACATTGATGAGTTTGGACAAACCACAACTAGAATGC
AGTGAAAAAAATGCTTTATTTGTGAAATTTGTGATGCTATTGCTTTATTTGTAACCATTATAAGCTGCAA
TAAACAAGTTAACAACAACAATTGCATTCATTTTATGTTTCAGGTTCAGGGGGAGGTGTGGGAGGTTTTT
TAAAGCAAGTAAAACCTCTACAAATGTGGTATTGGCCCATCTCTATCGGTATCGTAGCATAACCCCTTGG
GGCCTCTAAACGGGTCTTGAGGGGTTTTTTGTGCCCCTCGGGCCGGATTGCTATCTACCGGCATTGGCGC
AGAAAAAAATGCCTGATGCGACGCTGCGCGTCTTATACTCCCACATATGCCAGATTCAGCAACGGATACG
GCTTCCCCAACTTGCCCACTTCCATACGTGTCCTCCTTACCAGAAATTTATCCTTAAGGTCGTCAGCTAT
CCTGCAGGCGATCTCTCGATTTCGATCAAGACATTCCTTTAATGGTCTTTTCTGGACACCACTAGGGGTC
AGAAGTAGTTCATCAAACTTTCTTCCCTCCCTAATCTCATTGGTTACCTTGGGCTATCGAAACTTAATTA
ACCAGTCAAGTCAGCTACTTGGCGAGATCGACTTGTCTGGGTTTCGACTACGCTCAGAATTGCGTCAGTC
AAGTTCGATCTGGTCCTTGCTATTGCACCCGTTCTCCGATTACGAGTTTCATTTAAATCATGTGAGCAAA
AGGCCAGCAAAAGGCCAGGAACCGTAAAAAGGCCGCGTTGCTGGCGTTTTTCCATAGGCTCCGCCCCCCT
GACGAGCATCACAAAAATCGACGCTCAAGTCAGAGGTGGCGAAACCCGACAGGACTATAAAGATACCAGG
CGTTTCCCCCTGGAAGCTCCCTCGTGCGCTCTCCTGTTCCGACCCTGCCGCTTACCGGATACCTGTCCGC
CTTTCTCCCTTCGGGAAGCGTGGCGCTTTCTCATAGCTCACGCTGTAGGTATCTCAGTTCGGTGTAGGTC
GTTCGCTCCAAGCTGGGCTGTGTGCACGAACCCCCCGTTCAGCCCGACCGCTGCGCCTTATCCGGTAACT
ATCGTCTTGAGTCCAACCCGGTAAGACACGACTTATCGCCACTGGCAGCAGCCACTGGTAACAGGATTAG
CAGAGCGAGGTATGTAGGCGGTGCTACAGAGTTCTTGAAGTGGTGGCCTAACTACGGCTACACTAGAAGA
ACAGTATTTGGTATCTGCGCTCTGCTGAAGCCAGTTACCTTCGGAAAAAGAGTTGGTAGCTCTTGATCCG
GCAAACAAACCACCGCTGGTAGCGGTGGTTTTTTTGTTTGCAAGCAGCAGATTACGCGCAGAAAAAAAGG
ATCTCAAGAAGATCCTTTGATCTTTTCTACGGGGTCTGACGCTCAGTGGAACGAAAACTCACGTTAAGGG
ATTTTGGTCATGAGATTATCAAAAAGGATCTTCACCTAGATCCTTTTAAATTAAAAATGAAGTTTTAAAT
CAATCTAAAGTATATATGAGTAAACTTGGTCTGACAGTTACCAATGCTTAATCAGTGAGGCACCTATCTC
AGCGATCTGTCTATTTCGTTCATCCATAGTTGCATTTAAATTTCCGAACTCTCCAAGGCCCTCGTCGGAA
AATCTTCAAACCTTTCGTCCGATCCATCTTGCAGGCTACCTCTCGAACGAACTATCGCAAGTCTCTTGGC
CGGCCTTGCGCCTTGGCTATTGCTTGGCAGCGCCTATCGCCAGGTATTACTCCAATCCCGAATATCCGAG
ATCGGGATCACCCGAGAGAAGTTCAACCTACATCCTCAATCCCGATCTATCCGAGATCCGAGGAATATCG
AAATCGGGGCGCGCCTGGCCTCCGCGCCGGGTTTTGGCGCCTCCCGCGGGCGCCCCCCTCGTCACGGCGA
GCGCTGCCACGTCAGACGAAGGGCGCAGGAGCGTCCTGATCCTTCCGCCCGGACGCTCAGGACAGCGGCC
CGCTGCTCATAAGACTCGGCCTTAGAACCCCAGTATCAGCAGAAGGACATTTTAGGACGGGACTTGGGTG
ACTCTAGGGCACTGGTTTTCTTTCCAGAGAGCGGAACAGGCGAGGAAAAGTAGTCCCTTCTCGGCGATTC
TGCGGAGGGATCTCCGTGGGGCGGTGAACGCCGATGATTATATAAGGACGCGCCGGGTGTGGCACAGCTA
GTTCCGTCGCAGCCGGGATTTGGGTCGCGGTTCTTGTTTGTGGATCGCTGTGATCGTCACTTGGTGAGTA
GCGGGCTGCTGGGCTGGCCGGGGCTTTCGTGGCCGCCGGGCCGCTCGGTGGGACGGAAGCGTGTGGAGAG
ACCGCCAAGGGCTGTAGTCTGGGTCCGCGAGCAAGGTTGCCCTGAACTGGGGGTTGGGGGGAGCGCAGCA
AAATGGCGGCTGTTCCCGAGTCTTGAATGGAAGACGCTTGTGAGGCGGGCTGTGAGGTCGTTGAAACAAG
GTGGGGGGCATGGTGGGCGGCAAGAACCCAAGGTCTTGAGCCCTTCGCTAATGCGGGAAAGCTCTTATTC
GGGTGAGATGGGCTGGGCACCATCTGGGGACCCTGACGTGAAGTTTGTCACTGACTGGAGAACTCGGTTT
GTCGTCTGTTGCGGGGGCGGCAGTTATGGCGGTGCCGTTGGGCAGTGCACCCGTACCTTTGGGAGCGCGC
GCCCTCGTCGTGTCGTGACGTCACCCGTTCTGTTGGCTTATAATGCAGGGTGGGGCCACCTGCCGGTAGG
TGTGCGGTAGGCTTTTCTCCGTCGCAGGACGCAGGGTTCGGGCCTAGGGTAGGCTCTCCTGAATCGACAG
GCGCCGGACCTCTGGTGAGGGGAGGGATAAGTGAGGCGTCAGTTTCTTTGGTCGGTTTTATGTACCTATC
TTCTTAAGTAGCTGAAGCTCCGGTTTTGAACTATGCGCTCGGGGTTGGCGAGTGTGTTTTGTGAAGTTTT
TTAGGCACCTTTTGAAATGTAATCATTTGGGTCAATATGTAATTTTCAGTGTTAGACTTGTAAATTGTCC
GCTAAATTCTGGCCGTTTTTGGCTTTTTTGTTAGACAACATGACCGAGTACAAGCCCACGGTGCGCCTCG
CCACCCGCGACGACGTCCCCAGGGCCGTACGCACCCTCGCCGCCGCGTTCGCCGACTACCCCGCCACGCG
CCACACCGTCGATCCGGACCGCCACATCGAGCGGGTCACCGAGCTGCAAGAACTCTTCCTCACGCGCGTC
GGGCTCGACATCGGCAAGGTGTGGGTCGCGGACGACGGCGCCGCGGTGGCGGTCTGGACCACGCCGGAGA
GCGTCGAAGCGGGGGCGGTGTTCGCCGAGATCGGCCCGCGCATGGCCGAGTTGAGCGGTTCCCGGCTGGC
CGCGCAGCAACAGATGGAGGGCCTCCTGGCGCCGCACCGGCCCAAGGAGCCCGCGTGGTTCCTGGCCACC
GTCGGCGTCTCGCCCGACCACCAGGGCAAGGGTCTGGGCAGCGCCGTCGTGCTCCCCGGAGTGGAGGCCG
CCGAGCGCGCCGGGGTGCCCGCCTTCCTGGAGACCTCCGCGCCCCGCAACCTCCCCTTCTACGAGCGGCT
CGGCTTCACCGTCACCGCCGACGTCGAGGTGCCCGAAGGACCGCGCACCTGGTGCATGACCCGCAAGCCC
GGTGCCTAGGCTAGTATGTAAGCCTAGTCTTAGATAATAAAATCGCTATCCATCGAAGATGGATGTGTGT
TGGTTTTTTGTGTGTGTAACGCTAGGCGCGCCTGGTGTACCGAGAACGATCCTCTCAGTGCGAGTCTCGA
CGATCCATATCGTTGCTTGGCAGTCAGCCAGTCGGAATCCAGCTTGGGACCCAGGAAGTCCAATCGTCAG
ATATTGTACTCAAGCCTGGTCACGGCAGCGTACCGATCTGTTTAAACCTAGATATTGATAGTCTGATCGG
TCAACGTATAATCGAGTCCTAGCTTTTGCAAACATCTATCAAGAGACAGGATCAGCAGGAGGCTTTCGCA
TGAGTATTCAACATTTCCGTGTCGCCCTTATTCCCTTTTTTGCGGCATTTTGCCTTCCTGTTTTTGCTCA
CCCAGAAACGCTGGTGAAAGTAAAAGATGCTGAAGATCAGTTGGGTGCGCGAGTGGGTTACATCGAACTG
GATCTCAACAGCGGTAAGATCCTTGAGAGTTTTCGCCCCGAAGAACGCTTTCCAATGATGAGCACTTTTA
AAGTTCTGCTATGTGGCGCGGTATTATCCCGTATTGACGCCGGGCAAGAGCAACTCGGTCGCCGCATACA
CTATTCTCAGAATGACTTGGTTGAGTATTCACCAGTCACAGAAAAGCATCTTACGGATGGCATGACAGTA
AGAGAATTATGCAGTGCTGCCATAACCATGAGTGATAACACTGCGGCCAACTTACTTCTGACAACGATTG
GAGGACCGAAGGAGCTAACCGCTTTTTTGCACAACATGGGGGATCATGTAACTCGCCTTGATCGTTGGGA
ACCGGAGCTGAATGAAGCCATACCAAACGACGAGCGTGACACCACGATGCCTGTAGCAATGGCAACAACC
TTGCGTAAACTATTAACTGGCGAACTACTTACTCTAGCTTCCCGGCAACAGTTGATAGACTGGATGGAGG
CGGATAAAGTTGCAGGACCACTTCTGCGCTCGGCCCTTCCGGCTGGCTGGTTTATTGCTGATAAATCTGG
AGCCGGTGAGCGTGGGTCTCGCGGTATCATTGCAGCACTGGGGCCAGATGGTAAGCCCTCCCGTATCGTA
GTTATCTACACGACGGGGAGTCAGGCAACTATGGATGAACGAAATAGACAGATCGCTGAGATAGGTGCCT
CACTGATTAAGCATTGGTAACCGATTCTAGGTGCATTGGCGCAGAAAAAAATGCCTGATGCGACGCTGCG
CGTCTTATACTCCCACATATGCCAGATTCAGCAACGGATACGGCTTCCCCAACTTGCCCACTTCCATACG
TGTCCTCCTTACCAGAAATTTATCCTTAAGATCGTTTAAACTCGACTCTGGCTCTATCGAATCTCCGTCG
TTTCGAGCTTACGCGAACAGCCGTGGCGCTCATTTGCTCGTCGGGCATCGAATCTCGTCAGCTATCGTCA
GCTTACCTTTTTGGCAGCGATCGCGGCTCCCGACATCTTGGACCATTAGCTCCACAGGTATCTTCTTCCC
TCTAGTGGTCATAACAGCAGCTTCAGCTACCTCTCAATTCAAAAAACCCCTCAAGACCCGTTTAGAGGCC
CCAAGGGGTTATGCTATCAATCGTTGCGTTACACACACAAAAAACCAACACACATCCATCTTCGATGGAT
AGCGATTTTATTATCTAACTGCTGATCGAGTGTAGCCAGATCTAGTAATCAATTACGGGGTCATTAGTTC
ATAGCCCATATATGGAGTTCCGCGTTACATAACTTACGGTAAATGGCCCGCCTGGCTGACCGCCCAACGA
CCCCCGCCCATTGACGTCAATAATGACGTATGTTCCCATAGTAACGCCAATAGGGACTTTCCATTGACGT
CAATGGGTGGAGTATTTACGGTAAACTGCCCACTTGGCAGTACATCAAGTGTATCATATGCCAAGTACGC
CCCCTATTGACGTCAATGACGGTAAATGGCCCGCCTGGCATTATGCCCAGTACATGACCTTATGGGACTT
TCCTACTTGGCAGTACATCTACGTATTAGTCATCGCTATTACCATGCTGATGCGGTTTTGGCAGTACATC
AATGGGCGTGGATAGCGGTTTGACTCACGGGGATTTCCAAGTCTCCACCCCATTGACGTCAATGGGAGTT
TGTTTTGGCACCAAAATCAACGGGACTTTCCAAAATGTCGTAACAACTCCGCCCCATTGACGCAAATGGG
CGGTAGGCGTGTACGGTGGGAGGTCTATATAAGCAGAGCTGGTTTAGTGAACCGTCAGATCAGATCTTTG
TCGATCCTACCATCCACTCGACACACCCGCCAGCGGCCGC
